>Addgene plasmid #235242 | plenti-ITGB6-HA | addgene full sequence | sequence record 469812 | Addgene NGS Result
TTGAGATCCTTTTTTTCTGCGCGTAATCTGCTGCTTGCAAACAAAAAAACCACCGCTACCAGCGGTGGTT
TGTTTGCCGGATCAAGAGCTACCAACTCTTTTTCCGAAGGTAACTGGCTTCAGCAGAGCGCAGATACCAA
ATACTGTTCTTCTAGTGTAGCCGTAGTTAGGCCACCACTTCAAGAACTCTGTAGCACCGCCTACATACCT
CGCTCTGCTAATCCTGTTACCAGTGGCTGCTGCCAGTGGCGATAAGTCGTGTCTTACCGGGTTGGACTCA
AGACGATAGTTACCGGATAAGGCGCAGCGGTCGGGCTGAACGGGGGGTTCGTGCACACAGCCCAGCTTGG
AGCGAACGACCTACACCGAACTGAGATACCTACAGCGTGAGCTATGAGAAAGCGCCACGCTTCCCGAAGG
GAGAAAGGCGGACAGGTATCCGGTAAGCGGCAGGGTCGGAACAGGAGAGCGCACGAGGGAGCTTCCAGGG
GGAAACGCCTGGTATCTTTATAGTCCTGTCGGGTTTCGCCACCTCTGACTTGAGCGTCGATTTTTGTGAT
GCTCGTCAGGGGGGCGGAGCCTATGGAAAAACGCCAGCAACGCGGCCTTTTTACGGTTCCTGGCCTTTTG
CTGGCCTTTTGCTCACATGTTCTTTCCTGCGTTATCCCCTGATTCTGTGGATAACCGTATTACCGCCTTT
GAGTGAGCTGATACCGCTCGCCGCAGCCGAACGACCGAGCGCAGCGAGTCAGTGAGCGAGGAAGCGGAAG
AGCGCCCAATACGCAAACCGCCTCTCCCCGCGCGTTGGCCGATTCATTAATGCAGCTGGCACGACAGGTT
TCCCGACTGGAAAGCGGGCAGTGAGCGCAACGCAATTAATGTGAGTTAGCTCACTCATTAGGCACCCCAG
GCTTTACACTTTATGCTTCCGGCTCGTATGTTGTGTGGAATTGTGAGCGGATAACAATTTCACACAGGAA
ACAGCTATGACCATGATTACGCCAAGCGCGCAATTAACCCTCACTAAAGGGAACAAAAGCTGGAGCTGCA
AGCTTAATGTAGTCTTATGCAATACTCTTGTAGTCTTGCAACATGGTAACGATGAGTTAGCAACATGCCT
TACAAGGAGAGAAAAAGCACCGTGCATGCCGATTGGTGGAAGTAAGGTGGTACGATCGTGCCTTATTAGG
AAGGCAACAGACGGGTCTGACATGGATTGGACGAACCACTGAATTGCCGCATTGCAGAGATATTGTATTT
AAGTGCCTAGCTCGATACATAAACGGGTCTCTCTGGTTAGACCAGATCTGAGCCTGGGAGCTCTCTGGCT
AACTAGGGAACCCACTGCTTAAGCCTCAATAAAGCTTGCCTTGAGTGCTTCAAGTAGTGTGTGCCCGTCT
GTTGTGTGACTCTGGTAACTAGAGATCCCTCAGACCCTTTTAGTCAGTGTGGAAAATCTCTAGCAGTGGC
GCCCGAACAGGGACTTGAAAGCGAAAGGGAAACCAGAGGAGCTCTCTCGACGCAGGACTCGGCTTGCTGA
AGCGCGCACGGCAAGAGGCGAGGGGCGGCGACTGGTGAGTACGCCAAAAATTTTGACTAGCGGAGGCTAG
AAGGAGAGAGATGGGTGCGAGAGCGTCAGTATTAAGCGGGGGAGAATTAGATCGCGATGGGAAAAAATTC
GGTTAAGGCCAGGGGGAAAGAAAAAATATAAATTAAAACATATAGTATGGGCAAGCAGGGAGCTAGAACG
ATTCGCAGTTAATCCTGGCCTGTTAGAAACATCAGAAGGCTGTAGACAAATACTGGGACAGCTACAACCA
TCCCTTCAGACAGGATCAGAAGAACTTAGATCATTATATAATACAGTAGCAACCCTCTATTGTGTGCATC
AAAGGATAGAGATAAAAGACACCAAGGAAGCTTTAGACAAGATAGAGGAAGAGCAAAACAAAAGTAAGAC
CACCGCACAGCAAGCGGCCGCTGATCTTCAGACCTGGAGGAGGAGATATGAGGGACAATTGGAGAAGTGA
ATTATATAAATATAAAGTAGTAAAAATTGAACCATTAGGAGTAGCACCCACCAAGGCAAAGAGAAGAGTG
GTGCAGAGAGAAAAAAGAGCAGTGGGAATAGGAGCTTTGTTCCTTGGGTTCTTGGGAGCAGCAGGAAGCA
CTATGGGCGCAGCGTCAATGACGCTGACGGTACAGGCCAGACAATTATTGTCTGGTATAGTGCAGCAGCA
GAACAATTTGCTGAGGGCTATTGAGGCGCAACAGCATCTGTTGCAACTCACAGTCTGGGGCATCAAGCAG
CTCCAGGCAAGAATCCTGGCTGTGGAAAGATACCTAAAGGATCAACAGCTCCTGGGGATTTGGGGTTGCT
CTGGAAAACTCATTTGCACCACTGCTGTGCCTTGGAATGCTAGTTGGAGTAATAAATCTCTGGAACAGAT
TTGGAATCACACGACCTGGATGGAGTGGGACAGAGAAATTAACAATTACACAAGCTTAATACACTCCTTA
ATTGAAGAATCGCAAAACCAGCAAGAAAAGAATGAACAAGAATTATTGGAATTAGATAAATGGGCAAGTT
TGTGGAATTGGTTTAACATAACAAATTGGCTGTGGTATATAAAATTATTCATAATGATAGTAGGAGGCTT
GGTAGGTTTAAGAATAGTTTTTGCTGTACTTTCTATAGTGAATAGAGTTAGGCAGGGATATTCACCATTA
TCGTTTCAGACCCACCTCCCAACCCCGAGGGGACCCGACAGGCCCGAAGGAATAGAAGAAGAAGGTGGAG
AGAGAGACAGAGACAGATCCATTCGATTAGTGAACGGATCTCGACGGTATCGGTTAACTTTTAAAAGAAA
AGGGGGGATTGGGGGGTACAGTGCAGGGGAAAGAATAGTAGACATAATAGCAACAGACATACAAACTAAA
GAATTACAAAAACAAATTACAAAATTCAAAATTTTATCGATAAGCTTGGGAGTTCCGCGTTACATAACTT
ACGGTAAATGGCCCGCCTGGCTGACCGCCCAACGACCCCCGCCCATTGACGTCAATAATGACGTATGTTC
CCATAGTAACGCCAATAGGGACTTTCCATTGACGTCAATGGGTGGAGTATTTACGGTAAACTGCCCACTT
GGCAGTACATCAAGTGTATCATATGCCAAGTACGCCCCCTATTGACGTCAATGACGGTAAATGGCCCGCC
TGGCATTATGCCCAGTACATGACCTTATGGGACTTTCCTACTTGGCAGTACATCTACGTATTAGTCATCG
CTATTACCATGGTGATGCGGTTTTGGCAGTACATCAATGGGCGTGGATAGCGGTTTGACTCACGGGGATT
TCCAAGTCTCCACCCCATTGACGTCAATGGGAGTTTGTTTTGGCACCAAAATCAACGGGACTTTCCAAAA
TGTCGTAACAACTCCGCCCCATTGACGCAAATGGGCGGTAGGCGTGTACGGTGGGAGGTCTATATAAGCA
GAGCTCGTTTAGTGAACCGTCAGATCGCCTGGAGACGCCATCCACGCTGTTTTGACCTCCATAGAAGACA
CCGACTCTAGTCCAGTGTGGTGGAATTCTGCAGATACCATGGGGATTGAACTGCTTTGCCTGTTCTTTCT
ATTTCTAGGAAGGAATGATCACGTACAAGGTGGCTGTGCCCTGGGAGGTGCAGAAACCTGTGAAGACTGC
CTGCTTATTGGACCTCAGTGTGCCTGGTGTGCTCAGGAGAATTTTACTCATCCATCTGGAGTTGGCGAAA
GGTGTGATACCCCAGCAAACCTTTTAGCTAAAGGATGTCAATTAAACTTCATCGAAAACCCTGTCTCCCA
AGTAGAAATACTTAAAAATAAGCCTCTCAGTGTAGGCAGACAGAAAAATAGTTCTGACATTGTTCAGATT
GCGCCTCAAAGCTTGATCCTTAAGTTGAGACCAGGTGGTGCGCAGACTCTGCAGGTGCATGTCCGCCAGA
CTGAGGACTACCCGGTGGATTTGTATTACCTCATGGACCTCTCCGCCTCCATGGATGACGACCTCAACAC
AATAAAGGAGCTGGGCTCCCGGCTTTCCAAAGAGATGTCTAAATTAACCAGCAACTTTAGACTGGGCTTC
GGATCTTTTGTGGAAAAACCTGTATCCCCTTTCGTGAAAACAACACCAGAAGAAATTGCCAACCCTTGCA
GTAGTATTCCATACTTCTGTTTACCTACATTTGGATTCAAGCACATTTTGCCATTGACAAATGATGCTGA
AAGATTCAATGAAATTGTGAAGAATCAGAAAATTTCTGCTAATATTGACACACCCGAAGGTGGATTTGAT
GCAATTATGCAAGCTGCTGTGTGTAAGGAAAAAATTGGCTGGCGGAATGACTCCCTCCACCTCCTGGTCT
TTGTGAGTGATGCTGATTCTCATTTTGGAATGGACAGCAAACTAGCAGGCATCGTCATTCCTAATGACGG
GCTCTGTCACTTGGACAGCAAGAATGAATACTCCATGTCAACTGTCTTGGAATATCCAACAATTGGACAA
CTCATTGATAAACTGGTACAAAACAACGTGTTATTGATCTTCGCTGTAACCCAAGAACAAGTTCATTTAT
ATGAGAATTACGCAAAACTTATTCCTGGAGCTACAGTAGGTCTACTTCAGAAGGACTCCGGAAACATTCT
CCAGCTGATCATCTCAGCTTATGAAGAACTGCGGTCTGAGGTGGAACTGGAAGTATTAGGAGACACTGAA
GGACTCAACTTGTCATTTACAGCCATCTGTAACAACGGTACCCTCTTCCAACACCAAAAGAAATGCTCTC
ACATGAAAGTGGGAGACACAGCTTCCTTCAGCGTGACTGTGAATATCCCACACTGCGAGAGAAGAAGCAG
GCACATTATCATAAAGCCTGTGGGGCTGGGGGATGCCCTGGAATTACTTGTCAGCCCAGAATGCAACTGC
GACTGTCAGAAAGAAGTGGAAGTGAACAGCTCCAAATGTCACCACGGGAACGGCTCTTTCCAGTGTGGGG
TGTGTGCCTGCCACCCTGGCCACATGGGGCCTCGCTGTGAGTGTGGCGAGGACATGCTGAGCACAGATTC
CTGCAAGGAGGCCCCAGATCATCCCTCCTGCAGCGGAAGGGGTGACTGCTACTGTGGGCAGTGTATCTGC
CACTTGTCTCCCTATGGAAACATTTATGGGCCTTATTGCCAGTGTGACAATTTCTCCTGCGTGAGACACA
AAGGGCTGCTCTGCGGAGGTAACGGCGACTGTGACTGTGGTGAATGTGTGTGCAGGAGCGGCTGGACTGG
CGAGTACTGCAACTGCACCACCAGCACGGACTCCTGCGTCTCTGAAGATGGAGTGCTCTGCAGCGGGCGC
GGGGACTGTGTTTGTGGCAAGTGTGTTTGCACAAACCCTGGAGCCTCAGGACCAACCTGTGAACGATGTC
CTACCTGTGGTGACCCCTGTAACTCTAAACGGAGCTGCATTGAGTGCCACCTGTCAGCAGCTGGCCAAGC
CCGAGAAGAATGTGTGGACAAGTGCAAACTAGCTGGTGCGACCATCAGTGAAGAAGAAGATTTCTCAAAG
GATGGTTCTGTTTCCTGCTCTCTGCAAGGAGAAAATGAATGTCTTATTACATTCCTAATAACTACAGATA
ATGAGGGGAAAACCATCATTCACAGCATCAATGAAAAAGATTGTCCGAAGCCTCCAAACATTCCCATGAT
CATGTTAGGGGTTTCCCTGGCTATTCTTCTCATCGGGGTTGTCCTACTGTGCATCTGGAAGCTACTGGTG
TCATTTCATGATCGTAAAGAAGTTGCCAAATTTGAAGCAGAACGATCAAAAGCCAAGTGGCAAACGGGAA
CCAATCCACTCTACAGAGGATCCACAAGTACTTTTAAAAATGTAACTTATAAACACAGGGAAAAACAAAA
GGTAGACCTTTCCACAGATTGCTATCCGTATGATGTTCCGGATTATGCATAAATCCAGCACAGTGGCGGC
CGCTCGACAATCAACCTCTGGATTACAAAATTTGTGAAAGATTGACTGGTATTCTTAACTATGTTGCTCC
TTTTACGCTATGTGGATACGCTGCTTTAATGCCTTTGTATCATGCTATTGCTTCCCGTATGGCTTTCATT
TTCTCCTCCTTGTATAAATCCTGGTTGCTGTCTCTTTATGAGGAGTTGTGGCCCGTTGTCAGGCAACGTG
GCGTGGTGTGCACTGTGTTTGCTGACGCAACCCCCACTGGTTGGGGCATTGCCACCACCTGTCAGCTCCT
TTCCGGGACTTTCGCTTTCCCCCTCCCTATTGCCACGGCGGAACTCATCGCCGCCTGCCTTGCCCGCTGC
TGGACAGGGGCTCGGCTGTTGGGCACTGACAATTCCGTGGTGTTGTCGGGGAAGCTGACGTCCTTTCCAT
GGCTGCTCGCCTGTGTTGCCACCTGGATTCTGCGCGGGACGTCCTTCTGCTACGTCCCTTCGGCCCTCAA
TCCAGCGGACCTTCCTTCCCGCGGCCTGCTGCCGGCTCTGCGGCCTCTTCCGCGTCTTCGCCTTCGCCCT
CAGACGAGTCGGATCTCCCTTTGGGCCGCCTCCCCGCCTGGAATTCTACCGGGTAGGGGAGGCGCTTTTC
CCAAGGCAGTCTGGAGCATGCGCTTTAGCAGCCCCGCTGGGCACTTGGCGCTACACAAGTGGCCTCTGGC
CTCGCACACATTCCACATCCACCGGTAGGCGCCAACCGGCTCCGTTCTTTGGTGGCCCCTTCGCGCCACC
TTCTACTCCTCCCCTAGTCAGGAAGTTCCCCCCCGCCCCGCAGCTCGCGTCGTGCAGGACGTGACAAATG
GAAGTAGCACGTCTCACTAGTCTCGTGCAGATGGACAGCACCGCTGAGCAATGGAAGCGGGTAGGCCTTT
GGGGCAGCGGCCAATAGCAGCTTTGCTCCTTCGCTTTCTGGGCTCAGAGGCTGGGAAGGGGTGGGTCCGG
GGGCGGGCTCAGGGGCGGGCTCAGGGGCGGGGCGGGCGCCCGAAGGGCCTCCGGAGGCCCGGCATTCTGC
ACGCTTCAAAAACGCACGTCTGCCGCGCTGTTCTCCTCTTCCTCATCTCCGGGCCTTTCGACCTGCAGCC
CAAGCTTACCATGACCGAGTACAAGCCCACGGTGCGCCTCGCCACCCGCGACGACGTCCCCAGGGCCGTA
CGCACCCTCGCCGCCGCGTTCGCCGACTACCCCGCCACGCGCCACACCGTCGATCCGGACCGCCACATCG
AGCGGGTCACCGAGCTGCAAGAACTCTTCCTCACGCGCGTCGGGCTCGACATCGGCAAGGTGTGGGTCGC
GGACGACGGCGCCGCGGTGGCGGTCTGGACCACGCCGGAGAGCGTCGAAGCGGGGGCGGTGTTCGCCGAG
ATCGGCCCGCGCATGGCCGAGTTGAGCGGTTCCCGGCTGGCCGCGCAGCAACAGATGGAAGGCCTCCTGG
CGCCGCACCGGCCCAAGGAGCCCGCGTGGTTCCTGGCCACCGTCGGCGTCTCGCCCGACCACCAGGGCAA
GGGTCTGGGCAGCGCCGTCGTGCTCCCCGGAGTGGAGGCGGCCGAGCGCGCCGGGGTGCCCGCCTTCCTG
GAGACCTCCGCGCCCCGCAACCTCCCCTTCTACGAGCGGCTCGGCTTCACCGTCACCGCCGACGTCGAGG
TGCCCGAAGGACCGCGCACCTGGTGCATGACCCGCAAGCCCGGTGCCTGACGCCCGCCCCACGACCCGCA
GCGCCCGACCGAAAGGAGCGCACGACCCCATGCATCTCGAGGGCCCGGTACCTTTAAGACCAATGACTTA
CAAGGCAGCTGTAGATCTTAGCCACTTTTTAAAAGAAAAGGGGGGACTGGAAGGGCTAGCTCACTCCCAA
CGAAGACAAGATCTGCTTTTTGCTTGTACTGGGTCTCTCTGGTTAGACCAGATCTGAGCCTGGGAGCTCT
CTGGCTAACTAGGGAACCCACTGCTTAAGCCTCAATAAAGCTTGCCTTGAGTGCTTCAAGTAGTGTGTGC
CCGTCTGTTGTGTGACTCTGGTAACTAGAGATCCCTCAGACCCTTTTAGTCAGTGTGGAAAATCTCTAGC
AGTAGTAGTTCATGTCATCTTATTATTCAGTATTTATAACTTGCAAAGAAATGAATATCAGAGAGTGAGA
GGAACTTGTTTATTGCAGCTTATAATGGTTACAAATAAAGCAATAGCATCACAAATTTCACAAATAAAGC
ATTTTTTTCACTGCATTCTAGTTGTGGTTTGTCCAAACTCATCAATGTATCTTATCATGTCTGGCTCTAG
CTATCCCGCCCCTAACTCCGCCCATCCCGCCCCTAACTCCGCCCAGTTCCGCCCATTCTCCGCCCCATGG
CTGACTAATTTTTTTTATTTATGCAGAGGCCGAGGCCGCCTCGGCCTCTGAGCTATTCCAGAAGTAGTGA
GGAGGCTTTTTTGGAGGCCTAGGGACGTACCCAATTCGCCCTATAGTGAGTCGTATTACGCGCGCTCACT
GGCCGTCGTTTTACAACGTCGTGACTGGGAAAACCCTGGCGTTACCCAACTTAATCGCCTTGCAGCACAT
CCCCCTTTCGCCAGCTGGCGTAATAGCGAAGAGGCCCGCACCGATCGCCCTTCCCAACAGTTGCGCAGCC
TGAATGGCGAATGGG
[124 nt withheld, positions 8696-8819]
C
[91 nt withheld, positions 8821-8911]
A
[49 nt withheld, positions 8913-8961]
CCTTTGACGTTGGAGTCCACGTTCTTT
[37 nt withheld, positions 8989-9025]
ACCCTATCTCGGTCTATTCTTTTGATTTATAAGGGATTTTGCCGATTTCGGCCTATTGGTTAAAAAATGA
GCTGATTTAACAAAAATTTAACGCGAATTTTAACAAAATATTAACGCTTACAATTTAGGTGGCACTTTTC
GGGGAAATGTGCGCGGAACCCCTATTTGTTTATTTTTCTAAATACATTCAAATATGTATCCGCTCATGAG
ACAATAACCCTGATAAATGCTTCAATAATATTGAAAAAGGAAGAGTATGAGTATTCAACATTTCCGTGTC
GCCCTTATTCCCTTTTTTGCGGCATTTTGCCTTCCTGTTTTTGCTCACCCAGAAACGCTGGTGAAAGTAA
AAGATGCTGAAGATCAGTTGGGTGCACGAGTGGGTTACATCGAACTGGATCTCAACAGCGGTAAGATCCT
TGAGAGTTTTCGCCCCGAAGAACGTTTTCCAATGATGAGCACTTTTAAAGTTCTGCTATGTGGCGCGGTA
TTATCCCGTATTGACGCCGGGCAAGAGCAACTCGGTCGCCGCATACACTATTCTCAGAATGACTTGGTTG
AGTACTCACCAGTCACAGAAAAGCATCTTACGGATGGCATGACAGTAAGAGAATTATGCAGTGCTGCCAT
AACCATGAGTGATAACACTGCGGCCAACTTACTTCTGACAACGATCGGAGGACCGAAGGAGCTAACCGCT
TTTTTGCACAACATGGGGGATCATGTAACTCGCCTTGATCGTTGGGAACCGGAGCTGAATGAAGCCATAC
CAAACGACGAGCGTGACACCACGATGCCTGTAGCAATGGCAACAACGTTGCGCAAACTATTAACTGGCGA
ACTACTTACTCTAGCTTCCCGGCAACAATTAATAGACTGGATGGAGGCGGATAAAGTTGCAGGACCACTT
CTGCGCTCGGCCCTTCCGGCTGGCTGGTTTATTGCTGATAAATCTGGAGCCGGTGAGCGTGGGTCTCGCG
GTATCATTGCAGCACTGGGGCCAGATGGTAAGCCCTCCCGTATCGTAGTTATCTACACGACGGGGAGTCA
GGCAACTATGGATGAACGAAATAGACAGATCGCTGAGATAGGTGCCTCACTGATTAAGCATTGGTAACTG
TCAGACCAAGTTTACTCATATATACTTTAGATTGATTTAAAACTTCATTTTTAATTTAAAAGGATCTAGG
TGAAGATCCTTTTTGATAATCTCATGACCAAAATCCCTTAACGTGAGTTTTCGTTCCACTGAGCGTCAGA
CCCCGTAGAAAAGATCAAAGGATCTTC
Features (pLannotate 1.2.2; 28 found; start..end, strand, type, name):
      1..589     +  rep_origin     ori: high-copy-number ColE1/pMB1/pBR322/pUC origin of replication
    772..864     +  CDS            lacI (fragment): lac repressor; lacI; The lac repressor binds to the lac operator to inhibit transcription in E. coli. This inhibition can be relieved by adding lactose or isopropyl-β-D-thiogalactopyranoside (IPTG).
    877..898     +  protein_bind   CAP binding site: CAP binding activates transcription in the presence of cAMP. E. coli catabolite activator protein
    913..943     +  promoter       lac promoter: promoter for the E. coli lac operon
    951..967     +  protein_bind   lac operator: The lac repressor binds to the lac operator to inhibit transcription in E. coli. This inhibition can be relieved by adding lactose or isopropyl-β-D-thiogalactopyranoside (IPTG). lac repressor encoded by lacI
   1012..1030    +  promoter       T3 promoter: promoter for bacteriophage T3 RNA polymerase
   1058..1284    +  promoter       RSV promoter: Rous sarcoma virus enhancer/promoter
   1285..1465    +  LTR            5' LTR (truncated): truncated 5' long terminal repeat (LTR) from HIV-1
   1512..1637    +  misc_feature   HIV-1 Ψ: packaging signal of human immunodeficiency virus type 1
   1621..1984    +  CDS            HIV-1 gag (fragment): gag protein from human immunodeficiency virus 1; gag
   2130..2363    +  misc_feature   RRE: The Rev response element (RRE) of HIV-1 allows for Rev-dependent mRNA export from the nucleus to the cytoplasm.
   2740..2840    +  CDS            Rev (fragment): human immunodeficiency virus 1 (HIV-1) Rev protein; rev; enhances nuclear export of unspliced and incompletely spliced viral mRNAs
   2859..2975    +  misc_feature   cPPT/CTS: central polypurine tract and central termination sequence of HIV-1
   2998..3301    +  enhancer       CMV enhancer: human cytomegalovirus immediate early enhancer
   3302..3505    +  promoter       CMV promoter: human cytomegalovirus (CMV) immediate early promoter
   3609..5972    +  CDS            ITGB6: ITB6_HUMAN - Experimental evidence at protein level: Swiss-Prot protein existence level 1. (Microbial infection) Integrin ITGAV:ITGB6 acts as a receptor for Herpes simplex virus-1/HHV-1 (PubMed:24367260). From Homo sapiens (Human).
   6029..6617    +  misc_feature   WPRE: woodchuck hepatitis virus posttranscriptional regulatory element
   6631..7130    +  promoter       PGK promoter: mouse phosphoglycerate kinase 1 promoter
   7151..7750    +  CDS            PuroR: puromycin N-acetyltransferase; pac from Streptomyces alboniger; confers resistance to puromycin
   7818..7955    +  CDS            nef (fragment): NEF_HV1LA - Experimental evidence at protein level: Swiss-Prot protein existence level 1. Extracellular Nef protein targets CD4(+) T-lymphocytes for apoptosis by interacting with CXCR4 surface receptors. From Human immunodeficiency virus type 1 group M subtype B (isolate Lai) (HIV-1).
   7941..8121    +  LTR            5' LTR (truncated): truncated 5' long terminal repeat (LTR) from HIV-1
   8193..8314    +  polyA_signal   SV40 poly(A) signal: SV40 polyadenylation signal
   8354..8489    +  rep_origin     SV40 ori: SV40 origin of replication
   8510..8528    -  promoter       T7 promoter: promoter for bacteriophage T7 RNA polymerase
   8536..8691    +  CDS            lacZα (fragment): LacZα fragment of β-galactosidase; lacZ fragment
   8696..9124    +  rep_origin     f1 ori (sequence partly withheld): f1 bacteriophage origin of replication; arrow indicates direction of (+) strand synthesis
   9177..9281    +  promoter       AmpR promoter: bla
   9282..10142   +  CDS            AmpR: β-lactamase; bla; confers resistance to ampicillin, carbenicillin, and related antibiotics
