[The description below was written by a language model from this plasmid's Addgene catalogue record and pLannotate feature annotations shown in this document.]
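Description:
plenti-ITGB6-HA is a third-generation-style HIV-1-based lentiviral expression plasmid of about 10.3 kb, built on the pLenti-CMV-Puro-DEST backbone and intended for making mammalian cell lines that stably express human integrin beta-6 (ITGB6). In bacteria it is maintained through a high-copy ColE1/pUC-type origin and selected with ampicillin via the bla gene. An f1 origin, remnants of the lac region (lacI and lacZα fragments, lac promoter/operator) and T3 and T7 promoters are carried over from the cloning backbone.

The viral transfer cassette begins with an RSV enhancer/promoter fused to a truncated 5' LTR, which drives Tat-independent production of genomic RNA in packaging cells. This is followed by the Ψ packaging signal with a partial gag sequence, the Rev response element for nuclear export of the unspliced genome, and the cPPT/CTS element that aids nuclear import in transduced cells. Within this frame, the CMV immediate-early enhancer/promoter drives the human ITGB6 coding sequence. The catalogue entry states that it carries a C-terminal HA epitope tag, although the tag is not annotated separately in the feature table. A WPRE downstream of the insert enhances transcript stability and expression. A second, independent unit, the mouse PGK promoter driving puromycin N-acetyltransferase, allows puromycin selection of transduced cells. The cassette ends with a truncated 3' LTR (labelled as a 5' LTR by the annotation software), followed by an SV40 polyadenylation signal and SV40 origin.

The HA tag allows detection or pull-down of the integrin subunit. The plasmid was deposited in connection with a study of host factors required for human parechovirus 1 entry.
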