Addgene plasmid #235242: plenti-ITGB6-HA
Purpose: Lentiviral vector to generate HA-tagged human ITGB6 stable expressing cell line
Depositing lab: Jan Carette. Depositing organization: Stanford University. Publication: MYADM binds human parechovirus 1 and is essential for viral entry. Qiao W, Richards CM, Kim Y, Zengel JR, Ding S, Greenberg HB, Carette JE. Nat Commun. 2024 Apr 24;15(1):3469. doi: 10.1038/s41467-024-47825-0. PubMed 38658526.
Backbone
  Vector backbone: pLenti-CMV-Puro-DEST
  Backbone manufacturer: Eric Campeau and Paul Kaufman (Addgene #17452)
  Vector type: Mammalian Expression, Lentiviral
  Selectable markers: Puromycin
Growth in bacteria
  Bacterial resistance: Ampicillin, 100 μg/mL
  Growth temperature: 30°C
  Growth strain: NEB Stable
  Copy number: High Copy
Gene/Insert
  Gene/Insert name: ITGB6
  Species: H. sapiens (human)
  Entrez Gene: ITGB6 (a.k.a. AI1H)
  Tag / fusion protein: HA (C terminal on insert)
Terms and licenses: Academic/Nonprofit Terms; Industry Terms: Not Available to Industry
How to cite: plenti-ITGB6-HA was a gift from Jan Carette (Addgene plasmid # 235242 ; http://n2t.net/addgene:235242 ; RRID:Addgene_235242)
